Addgene plasmid #216801: pFLAG_G495R∆2CARD
Purpose: Expresses a single point mutant of melanoma differentiation-associated protein 5 lacking its 2 CARD domains
Depositing lab: Sun Hur.
Backbone
  Vector backbone: pFLAG-CMV-4
  Vector type: Mammalian Expression
Growth in bacteria
  Bacterial resistance: Ampicillin, 100 μg/mL
  Growth temperature: 37°C
  Growth strain: DH5alpha
  Copy number: High Copy
Gene/Insert
  Gene/Insert name: melanoma differentiation-associated protein 5 delta 2 CARD domains
  Species: H. sapiens (human)
  Mutation: G495R/∆1-287
  Entrez Gene: IFIH1 (a.k.a. AGS7, Hlcd, IDDM19, IMD95, MDA-5, MDA5, RLR-2, SGMRT1)
  Cloning method: Restriction Enzyme; 5′ cloning site unknown (unknown if destroyed); 3′ cloning site unknown (unknown if destroyed)
  Sequencing primers: 5′ unknown
Terms and licenses: Academic/Nonprofit Terms; Industry Terms: Not Available to Industry
How to cite: pFLAG_G495R∆2CARD was a gift from Sun Hur (Addgene plasmid # 216801 ; http://n2t.net/addgene:216801 ; RRID:Addgene_216801)
