[The description below was written by a language model from this plasmid's Addgene catalogue record and pLannotate feature annotations shown in this document.]
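Description:
pFLAG_G495R∆2CARD is a mammalian expression plasmid built on the pFLAG-CMV-4 backbone that encodes a truncated point mutant of human MDA5 (melanoma differentiation-associated protein 5, gene IFIH1). The insert lacks residues 1–287, which removes the two N-terminal CARD domains, and it carries the G495R substitution. In the 8,442-nt sequenced record, the IFIH1 coding fragment lies downstream of the human cytomegalovirus immediate-early enhancer and promoter. It is immediately preceded by a short match to the FLAG epitope (annotated as a fragment of 3xFLAG), consistent with an N-terminal FLAG tag for detection or immunoprecipitation. Transcription terminates at a human growth hormone polyadenylation signal. The restriction sites used for cloning are not recorded.

The plasmid is propagated in E. coli through a high-copy ColE1/pUC-type origin and selected with ampicillin via the β-lactamase gene. An f1 origin is also present, which allows single-stranded DNA production. A second mammalian cassette places the neomycin/kanamycin phosphotransferase gene under the SV40 enhancer/early promoter, followed by an SV40 polyadenylation signal, and could support G418 selection of stable transfectants. The ble gene and a str fragment follow neo, probably carried along from the same bacterial resistance cluster. The remaining small annotations are backbone remnants: lacZα, lacI, lac promoter/operator, T7 promoter, and CloDF13 and large T antigen fragments.

MDA5 is a cytoplasmic sensor of long double-stranded RNA that signals through MAVS to induce type I interferons, and the CARDs mediate that downstream signalling. A CARD-deleted mutant of this kind would therefore suit studies of how G495R affects the RNA-binding portion of the protein, although the record states only that the plasmid expresses the mutant.
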