Features (pLannotate 1.2.2; 22 found; start..end, strand, type, name):
      4..158     -  CDS            lacZα (fragment): LacZα fragment of β-galactosidase; lacZ fragment
    318..697     +  enhancer       CMV enhancer: human cytomegalovirus immediate early enhancer
    699..898     +  promoter       CMV promoter: human cytomegalovirus (CMV) immediate early promoter
    944..964     +  CDS            3xFLAG (fragment): three tandem FLAG® epitope tags
    963..3191    +  CDS            IFIH1 (fragment) (sequence partly withheld): IFIH1_HUMAN - Also known as MDA5, RH116. Experimental evidence at protein level: Swiss-Prot protein existence level 1. Innate immune receptor which acts as a cytoplasmic sensor of viral nucleic acids and plays a major role in sensing viral infection and in the activation of a cascade of antiviral responses including the induction of type I interferons and proinflammatory cytokines. Its ligands include mRNA lacking 2'-O-methylation at their 5' cap and long- dsRNA (>1 kb in length). Upon ligand binding it associates with mitochondria antiviral signaling protein (MAVS/IPS1) which activates the IK
   3201..3823    +  polyA_signal   hGH poly(A) signal: human growth hormone polyadenylation signal
   3865..4162    +  promoter       SV40 promoter: SV40 enhancer and early promoter
   4216..5007    +  CDS            neo: KKA2_KLEPN - Also known as kan, nptII. Experimental evidence at protein level: Swiss-Prot protein existence level 1. Resistance to kanamycin, neomycin, paromomycin, ribostamycin, butirosin and gentamicin B. From Klebsiella pneumoniae.
   5031..5408    +  CDS            ble: BLE_KLEPN - Experimental evidence at protein level: Swiss-Prot protein existence level 1. Binding protein with a strong affinity to the bleomycin family of antibiotics. Binds to CL990; an antimitotic-antibiotic compound. From Klebsiella pneumoniae.
   5450..5509    +  CDS            str (fragment): STR_KLEPN - Protein inferred from homology: Swiss-Prot protein existence level 3. The aminoglycoside phosphotransferases achieve inactivation of their antibiotic substrates by phosphorylation. From Klebsiella pneumoniae.
   5532..5555    -  rep_origin     CloDF13 ori (fragment): Plasmids containing the CloDF13 (CDF) origin of replication can be propagated in E. coli cells that contain additional plasmids with compatible origins.
   5556..5639    +  CDS            large T antigen (fragment): large T antigen from SV40 (simian virus 40)
   5662..5796    +  polyA_signal   SV40 poly(A) signal: SV40 polyadenylation signal
   5802..5820    -  promoter       T7 promoter: promoter for bacteriophage T7 RNA polymerase
   5858..5874    -  protein_bind   lac operator: The lac repressor binds to the lac operator to inhibit transcription in E. coli. This inhibition can be relieved by adding lactose or isopropyl-β-D-thiogalactopyranoside (IPTG). lac repressor encoded by lacI
   5882..5912    -  promoter       lac promoter: promoter for the E. coli lac operon
   5927..5948    -  protein_bind   CAP binding site: CAP binding activates transcription in the presence of cAMP. E. coli catabolite activator protein
   5961..6053    -  CDS            lacI (fragment): lac repressor; lacI; The lac repressor binds to the lac operator to inhibit transcription in E. coli. This inhibition can be relieved by adding lactose or isopropyl-β-D-thiogalactopyranoside (IPTG).
   6236..6824    -  rep_origin     ori: high-copy-number ColE1/pMB1/pBR322/pUC origin of replication
   6995..7855    -  CDS            AmpR: β-lactamase; bla; confers resistance to ampicillin, carbenicillin, and related antibiotics
   7856..7960    -  promoter       AmpR promoter: bla
   7987..8415    +  rep_origin     f1 ori (sequence partly withheld): f1 bacteriophage origin of replication; arrow indicates direction of (+) strand synthesis
>Addgene plasmid #216801 | pFLAG_G495R∆2CARD | addgene full sequence | sequence record 433884 | Addgene NGS Result
CCATTCGCCATTCAGGCTGCGCAACTGTTGGGAAGGGCGATCGGTGCGGGCCTCTTCGCTATTACGCCAG
CTGGCGAAAGGGGGATGTGCTGCAAGGCGATTAAGTTGGGTAACGCCAGGGTTTTCCCAGTCACGACGTT
GTAAAACGACGGCCAGTGCCAAGCTGATCTATACATTGAATCAATATTGGCAATTAGCCATATTAGTCAT
TGGTTATATAGCATAAATCAATATTGGCTATTGGCCATTGCATACGTTGTATCTATATCATAATATGTAC
ATTTATATTGGCTCATGTCCAATATGACCGCCATGTTGACATTGATTATTGACTAGTTATTAATAGTAAT
CAATTACGGGGTCATTAGTTCATAGCCCATATATGGAGTTCCGCGTTACATAACTTACGGTAAATGGCCC
GCCTGGCTGACCGCCCAACGACCCCCGCCCATTGACGTCAATAATGACGTATGTTCCCATAGTAACGCCA
ATAGGGACTTTCCATTGACGTCAATGGGTGGAGTATTTACGGTAAACTGCCCACTTGGCAGTACATCAAG
TGTATCATATGCCAAGTCCGCCCCCTATTGACGTCAATGACGGTAAATGGCCCGCCTGGCATTATGCCCA
GTACATGACCTTACGGGACTTTCCTACTTGGCAGTACATCTACGTATTAGTCATCGCTATTACCATGGTG
ATGCGGTTTTGGCAGTACACCAATGGGCGTGGATAGCGGTTTGACTCACGGGGATTTCCAAGTCTCCACC
CCATTGACGTCAATGGGAGTTTGTTTTGGCACCAAAATCAACGGGACTTTCCAAAATGTCGTAATAACCC
CGCCCCGTTGACGCAAATGGGCGGTAGGCGTGTACGGTGGGAGGTCTATATAAGCAGAGCTCGTTTAGTG
AACCGTCAGAATTAATTCAGATCGATCTACCATGGACTACAAAGACGATGACGACAAGCTTACC
[2217 nt withheld, positions 975-3191]
TAGGGATCCGGGTGGCATCCCTGTGACCCCTCCCCAGTGCCTCTCCTGGCCCTGGAAGTTGCCACTCCAG
TGCCCACCAGCCTTGTCCTAATAAAATTAAGTTGCATCATTTTGTCTGACTAGGTGTCCTTCTATAATAT
TATGGGGTGGAGGGGGGTGGTATGGAGCAAGGGGCAAGTTGGGAAGACAACCTGTAGGGCCTGCGGGGTC
TATTGGGAACCAAGCTGGAGTGCAGTGGCACAATCTTGGCTCACTGCAATCTCCGCCTCCTGGGTTCAAG
CGATTCTCCTGCCTCAGCCTCCCGAGTTGTTGGGATTCCAGGCATGCATGACCAGGCTCAGCTAATTTTT
GTTTTTTTGGTAGAGACGGGGTTTCACCATATTGGCCAGGCTGGTCTCCAACTCCTAATCTCAGGTGATC
TACCCACCTTGGCCTCCCAAATTGCTGGGATTACAGGCGTGAACCACTGCTCCCTTCCCTGTCCTTCTGA
TTTTAAAATAACTATACCAGCAGGAGGACGTCCAGACACAGCATAGGCTACCTGGCCATGCCCAACCGGT
GGGACATTTGAGTTGCTTGCTTGGCACTGTCCTCTCATGCGTTGGGTCCACTCAGTAGATGCCTGTTGAA
TTGGGTACGCGGCCAGCTTGGCTGTGGAATGTGTGTCAGTTAGGGTGTGGAAAGTCCCCAGGCTCCCCAG
CAGGCAGAAGTATGCAAAGCATGCATCTCAATTAGTCAGCAACCAGGTGTGGAAAGTCCCCAGGCTCCCC
AGCAGGCAGAAGTATGCAAAGCATGCATCTCAATTAGTCAGCAACCATAGTCCCGCCCCTAACTCCGCCC
ATCCCGCCCCTAACTCCGCCCAGTTCCGCCCATTCTCCGCCCCATGGCTGACTAATTTTTTTTATTTATG
CAGAGGCCGAGGCCGCCTCGGCCTCTGAGCTATTCCAGAAGTAGTGAGGAGGCTTTTTTGGAGGAATTGA
TCAGCTTGGGATCTGATCAAGAGACAGGATGAGGATCGTTTCGCATGATTGAACAAGATGGATTGCACGC
AGGTTCTCCGGCCGCTTGGGTGGAGAGGCTATTCGGCTATGACTGGGCACAACAGACAATCGGCTGCTCT
GATGCCGCCGTGTTCCGGCTGTCAGCGCAGGGGCGCCCGGTTCTTTTTGTCAAGACCGACCTGTCCGGTG
CCCTGAATGAACTGCAGGACGAGGCAGCGCGGCTATCGTGGCTGGCCACGACGGGCGTTCCTTGCGCAGC
TGTGCTCGACGTTGTCACTGAAGCGGGAAGGGACTGGCTGCTATTGGGCGAAGTGCCGGGGCAGGATCTC
CTGTCATCTCACCTTGCTCCTGCCGAGAAAGTATCCATCATGGCTGATGCAATGCGGCGGCTGCATACGC
TTGATCCGGCTACCTGCCCATTCGACCACCAAGCGAAACATCGCATCGAGCGAGCACGTACTCGGATGGA
AGCCGGTCTTGTCGATCAGGATGATCTGGACGAAGAGCATCAGGGGCTCGCGCCAGCCGAACTGTTCGCC
AGGCTCAAGGCGCGCATGCCCGACGGCGAGGATCTCGTCGTGACCCATGGCGATGCCTGCTTGCCGAATA
TCATGGTGGAAAATGGCCGCTTTTCTGGATTCATCGACTGTGGCCGGCTGGGTGTGGCGGACCGCTATCA
GGACATAGCGTTGGCTACCCGTGATATTGCTGAAGAGCTTGGCGGCGAATGGGCTGACCGCTTCCTCGTG
CTTTACGGTATCGCCGCTCCCGATTCGCAGCGCATCGCCTTCTATCGCCTTCTTGACGAGTTCTTCTGAG
CGGGACTCTGGGGTTCGAAATGACCGACCAAGCGACGCCCAACCTGCCATCACGAGATTTCGATTCCACC
GCCGCCTTCTATGAAAGGTTGGGCTTCGGAATCGTTTTCCGGGACGCCGGCTGGATGATCCTCCAGCGCG
GGGATCTCATGCTGGAGTTCTTCGCCCACCCCGGGCTCGATCCCCTCGCGAGTTGGTTCAGCTGCTGCCT
GAGGCTGGACGACCTCGCGGAGTTCTACCGGCAGTGCAAATCCGTCGGCATCCAGGAAACCAGCAGCGGC
TATCCGCGCATCCATGCCCCCGAACTGCAGGAGTGGGGAGGCACGATGGCCGCTTTGGTCGACCCGGACG
GGACGCTCCTGCGCCTGATACAGAACGAATTGCTTGCAGGCATCTCATGAGTGTGTCTTCCCGTTTTCCG
CCTGAGGTCACTGCGTGGATGGAGCGCTGGCGCCTGCTGCGCGACGGCGAGCTGCTCACCACCCACTCGC
CAAGCTGGAACCGTAAAAAGGCCGCGTTGCTGGCGTTTTTCCATAGGCTCCGCCGATCATAATCAGCCAT
ACCACATTTGTAGAGGTTTTACTTGCTTTAAAAAACCTCCCACACCTCCCCCTGAACCTGAAACATAAAA
TGAATGCAATTGTTGTTGTTAACTTGTTTATTGCAGCTTATAATGGTTACAAATAAAGCAATAGCATCAC
AAATTTCACAAATAAAGCATTTTTTTCACTGCATTCTAGTTGTGGTTTGTCCAAACTCATCAATGTATCT
TATCATGTCTGGATCAATTCCCTATAGTGAGTCGTATTAAATTCGTAATCATGTCATAGCTGTTTCCTGT
GTGAAATTGTTATCCGCTCACAATTCCACACAACATACGAGCCGGAAGCATAAAGTGTAAAGCCTGGGGT
GCCTAATGAGTGAGCTAACTCACATTAATTGCGTTGCGCTCACTGCCCGCTTTCCAGTCGGGAAACCTGT
CGTGCCAGCTGCATTAATGAATCGGCCAACGCGCGGGGAGAGGCGGTTTGCGTATTGGGCGCTCTTCCGC
TTCCTCGCTCACTGACTCGCTGCGCTCGGTCGTTCGGCTGCGGCGAGCGGTATCAGCTCACTCAAAGGCG
GTAATACGGTTATCCACAGAATCAGGGGATAACGCAGGAAAGAACATGTGAGCAAAAGGCCAGCAAAAGG
CCAGGAACCGTAAAAAGGCCGCGTTGCTGGCGTTTTTCCATAGGCTCCGCCCCCCTGACGAGCATCACAA
AAATCGACGCTCAAGTCAGAGGTGGCGAAACCCGACAGGACTATAAAGATACCAGGCGTTTCCCCCTGGA
AGCTCCCTCGTGCGCTCTCCTGTTCCGACCCTGCCGCTTACCGGATACCTGTCCGCCTTTCTCCCTTCGG
GAAGCGTGGCGCTTTCTCATAGCTCACGCTGTAGGTATCTCAGTTCGGTGTAGGTCGTTCGCTCCAAGCT
GGGCTGTGTGCACGAACCCCCCGTTCAGCCCGACCGCTGCGCCTTATCCGGTAACTATCGTCTTGAGTCC
AACCCGGTAAGACACGACTTATCGCCACTGGCAGCAGCCACTGGTAACAGGATTAGCAGAGCGAGGTATG
TAGGCGGTGCTACAGAGTTCTTGAAGTGGTGGCCTAACTACGGCTACACTAGAAGAACAGTATTTGGTAT
CTGCGCTCTGCTGAAGCCAGTTACCTTCGGAAAAAGAGTTGGTAGCTCTTGATCCGGCAAACAAACCACC
GCTGGTAGCGGTGGTTTTTTTGTTTGCAAGCAGCAGATTACGCGCAGAAAAAAAGGATCTCAAGAAGATC
CTTTGATCTTTTCTACGGGGTCTGACGCTCAGTGGAACGAAAACTCACGTTAAGGGATTTTGGTCATGAG
ATTATCAAAAAGGATCTTCACCTAGATCCTTTTAAATTAAAAATGAAGTTTTAAATCAATCTAAAGTATA
TATGAGTAAACTTGGTCTGACAGTTACCAATGCTTAATCAGTGAGGCACCTATCTCAGCGATCTGTCTAT
TTCGTTCATCCATAGTTGCCTGACTCCCCGTCGTGTAGATAACTACGATACGGGAGGGCTTACCATCTGG
CCCCAGTGCTGCAATGATACCGCGAGACCCACGCTCACCGGCTCCAGATTTATCAGCAATAAACCAGCCA
GCCGGAAGGGCCGAGCGCAGAAGTGGTCCTGCAACTTTATCCGCCTCCATCCAGTCTATTAATTGTTGCC
GGGAAGCTAGAGTAAGTAGTTCGCCAGTTAATAGTTTGCGCAACGTTGTTGCCATTGCTACAGGCATCGT
GGTGTCACGCTCGTCGTTTGGTATGGCTTCATTCAGCTCCGGTTCCCAACGATCAAGGCGAGTTACATGA
TCCCCCATGTTGTGCAAAAAAGCGGTTAGCTCCTTCGGTCCTCCGATCGTTGTCAGAAGTAAGTTGGCCG
CAGTGTTATCACTCATGGTTATGGCAGCACTGCATAATTCTCTTACTGTCATGCCATCCGTAAGATGCTT
TTCTGTGACTGGTGAGTACTCAACCAAGTCATTCTGAGAATAGTGTATGCGGCGACCGAGTTGCTCTTGC
CCGGCGTCAATACGGGATAATACCGCGCCACATAGCAGAACTTTAAAAGTGCTCATCATTGGAAAACGTT
CTTCGGGGCGAAAACTCTCAAGGATCTTACCGCTGTTGAGATCCAGTTCGATGTAACCCACTCGTGCACC
CAACTGATCTTCAGCATCTTTTACTTTCACCAGCGTTTCTGGGTGAGCAAAAACAGGAAGGCAAAATGCC
GCAAAAAAGGGAATAAGGGCGACACGGAAATGTTGAATACTCATACTCTTCCTTTTTCAATATTATTGAA
GCATTTATCAGGGTTATTGTCTCATGAGCGGATACATATTTGAATGTATTTAGAAAAATAAACAAATAGG
GGTTCCGCGCACATTTCCCCGAAAAGTGCCACCTG
[124 nt withheld, positions 7987-8110]
C
[91 nt withheld, positions 8112-8202]
A
[49 nt withheld, positions 8204-8252]
CCTTTGACGTTGGAGTCCACGTTCTTT
[37 nt withheld, positions 8280-8316]
ACCCTATCTCGGTCTATTCTTTTGATTTATAAGGGATTTTGCCGATTTCGGCCTATTGGTTAAAAAATGA
GCTGATTTAACAAAAATTTAACGCGAATTTTAACAAAATATTAACGCTTACAATTT
